Addgene plasmid #40120: pEG628
Depositing lab: Geraldine Seydoux. Depositing organization: Johns Hopkins University and School of Medicine. Publication: Regulation of the MEX-5 gradient by a spatially segregated kinase/phosphatase cycle. Griffin EE, Odde DJ, Seydoux G. Cell. 2011 Sep 16;146(6):955-68. 10.1016/j.cell.2011.08.012 PubMed 21925318.
Backbone
  Vector backbone: pCG150
  Backbone manufacturer: Addgene plasmid 17247
  Backbone size w/o insert (bp): 6351
  Modifications to backbone: See comment below
  Vector type: Worm Expression ; Gateway Destination vector
  Selectable markers: unc-119 rescuing fragment
Growth in bacteria
  Bacterial resistance: Ampicillin, 100 μg/mL
  Growth temperature: 37°C
  Growth strain: DH5alpha
  Copy number: Unknown
Gene/Insert
  Gene/Insert name: Mex-5 (aa1-244) (RNAi resistant) (alt name: Mex-5)
  Species: C. elegans (nematode)
  Mutation: contains aa1-244, Exon 2 recoded to be RNAi-resistant
  GenBank ID: NM_070165.4 NP_502566.1
  Entrez Gene: mex-5 (a.k.a. CELE_W02A2.7)
  Promoter: 4.4 kb mex-5 promoter fragment
  Tag / fusion protein: Dendra2 PAFP (sequence optimized for worm expression; three synthetic introns inserted) (N terminal on backbone); TEV protease cleavage site (N terminal on backbone); S-peptide (N terminal on backbone)
  Cloning method: Gateway Cloning
  Sequencing primers: 5′ Unknown
Terms and licenses: Academic/Nonprofit Terms; Industry Terms: Not Available to Industry
Depositor comments: Dendra::MEX-5 constructs were constructed as follows. A 4.4 kb mex-5 promoter fragment based on Tenlen et al. (2008) was cloned into pDONRP4P1R (Invitrogen). Dendra2/TEV/S-peptide (Gallo et al., 2010) was cloned into pDONR201. A MEX-5 genomic fragment from the start ATG through 648 bp of 3'UTR was cloned into pDONRP2RP3. Exon 2 of mex-5 was recoded to be RNAi-resistant (Gen-Script) so as to allow depletion of endogenous MEX-5/6 without depletion of the transgene. These constructs were assembled into pCG150 using three-way Gateway system (LR reaction) (Invitrogen) (Merritt et al., 2008). Mutations were made by recombinant PCR and all inserts were sequenced verified. Alternate plasmid name: pCG150 + 4.4kb+Dendra+ gen MEX-5 aa1-245 (RNAi res) +3’UTR
How to cite: pEG628 was a gift from Geraldine Seydoux (Addgene plasmid # 40120 ; http://n2t.net/addgene:40120 ; RRID:Addgene_40120)
