[The description below was written by a language model from this plasmid's Addgene catalogue record.]
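Description:
pEG628 is a C. elegans expression plasmid built on pCG150, a Gateway destination vector that carries an unc-119 rescuing fragment as its worm transformation marker. Transgenic animals can be recognised by rescue of the unc-119 mutant phenotype. In bacteria the plasmid is selected with ampicillin. The record does not name the origin of replication and lists the copy number as unknown. No feature table accompanies this entry, so the layout below rests on the catalogue fields and depositor comments alone.

The payload was assembled by a three-way Gateway LR reaction from three entry clones. A 4.4 kb mex-5 promoter fragment drives expression. It is followed by an N-terminal tag module of Dendra2, a TEV protease cleavage site and an S-peptide. Dendra2 is a green-to-red photoconvertible fluorescent protein, here sequence-optimised for worms with three synthetic introns. Downstream lies a mex-5 genomic fragment that, in the parental design, runs from the start ATG through 648 bp of 3'UTR. In this version the MEX-5 coding region is truncated to amino acids 1-244, although the alternate plasmid name gives 1-245, a small discrepancy within the record.

Exon 2 was recoded to be RNAi-resistant, so endogenous MEX-5/6 can be depleted by RNAi without silencing the transgene. The construct therefore allows the behaviour of the N-terminal MEX-5 fragment to be followed on its own. Photoconversion of Dendra2 suits tracking of protein mobility and distribution in vivo. This is consistent with the associated study of how the MEX-5 gradient is regulated, while the TEV site and S-peptide offer a handle for affinity purification.
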