>Addgene plasmid #40120 | pEG628 | addgene partial sequence | sequence record 52799 | DENDRA-F 5'-GGGAACCATCGACTGAAAAA-3'
AACTTGGACTTACTAACTAACGGATTATATTTAAATTTTCAGAACATTAACATGGCACTACTACTAGAAG
GTGGAGGTCACTACCTTTGCGATTTTAAAACTACTTACAAAGCAAAGAAGGTCGTCCAACTTCCAGATGC
ACACTTTGTTGATCACAGAATTGAAATACTAGGAAACGATTCGGATTACAACAAAGTTAAGCTATACGAA
CACGCAGTTGCAAGATACAGTCCTCTACCAAGTCAAGCATGGTGCCCGGGGGATCGGTGGAGCTCCACCG
GTGGCGGCCGCTCGAGAGAGAATCTTTATTTTCAGGGCGCCGCCAAATTCAAAGAAACCGCTGCTGCTAA
ATTCGAACGCCAGCACATGGACAGCCACCCAGCTTTCTTGTACAAAGTGGAGATGAAAGCGGCATCAAAT
AGTGTCTCGTCGGCCGGAGGATCAGTGTCACCTACGACAACCCAGCCACCACTACCACCAGGGCAGTCGT
CACATCCTCAAATCTACGATCAACAGGTATTCACAATCAACAAATGTTGATAATATTACAGTTATATTTT
TCAGATGCAATATTACTTCGCTGCCGCGATGCCAAATCAGCCGATGGCAACATACGCGGCGCAGAACGGA
TCTTCTCAGCAATATGCGCCAGCTGCCCCATACTATCAGGATGCGAATGGACAATATGTTCAAGTTCCTG
CCAACGGTTCTATGGCTCCCCAGCAACATATGATGGTGTCAGGACAGCCGTACCTTTATATGGCTCAGC
