>Addgene plasmid #40120 | pEG628 | addgene partial sequence | sequence record 52808 | mex5utr-R 5'-aggaaaaagagagggcggtatg-3'
ATTTCGTGTGGTAACATACAACCTAATGATTTTCCTTTTCAGCGCTCATCGTGTCATCGTTGTGATTGTC
AAGGGTGATCTTTGAGATCTCATCGATCGGCAACTCGTCATGCTCCATAACACTGAAAAACATATAATTT
TTATATTAAATTTCAAACTAATATTACCGATGATATCTGAATTGAATGTTGCGGTTCCTGTTATCGCGTT
GCACAGTCTCATATTCGAGAGATGTTGGGAGTGGTGTACTTGAGGTCAAAGGTGCAGTACGCGTGCTTGA
GATCTCAACTCCGACCTGTCTTGGTTGTTGCTGCGGAGGGATAGCTGGTTGCGTATGCGGCATCACTCCC
ATTTGTTCTGGGAGCATTGGGGCTGCTTGCATTGGGTGGAAATACATTGGAGCAGCTTGTGGAGCCATAC
TCTGTTGATAGTAAATAAGTTGAGGCTGTCCCGATTGCATCACTTGTTGCGCACCTTGCTGTGGCTGAGC
CATATAAAGGTACGGCTGTCCTGACACCATCATATGTTGCTGGGGAGCCATAGAACCGTTGGCAGGAACT
TGAACATATTGTCCATTCGCATCCTGATAGTATGGGGCAGCTGGCGCATATTGCTGAGAAGATCCGTTCT
GCGCCGCGTATGTTGCCATCGGCTGATTTGGCATCGCGGCAGCGAAGTAATATTGCATCTGAAAAATATA
ACTGTAATATTATCAACATTTGTTGATTGTGAATACCTGTTGATCGTAGATTTGA
